>Addgene plasmid #210822 | pCS2-HsProm1s1(W795R)-StayGold | addgene full sequence | sequence record 420105 | Addgene NGS Result
CGCCATTCTGCCTGGGGACGTCGGAGCAAGCTTGATTTAGGTGACACTATAGAATACAAGCTACTTGTTC
TTTTTGCAGGATCCCATCGATATGGCCCTCGTACTCGGCTCCCTGTTGCTGCTGGGGCTGTGCGGGAACT
CCTTTTCAGGAGGGCAGCCTTCATCCACAGATGCTCCTAAGGCTTGGAATTATGAATTGCCTGCAACAAA
TTATGAGACCCAAGACTCCCATAAAGCTGGACCCATTGGCATTCTCTTTGAACTAGTGCATATCTTTCTC
TATGTGGTACAGCCGCGTGATTTCCCAGAAGATACTTTGAGAAAATTCTTACAGAAGGCATATGAATCCA
AAATTGATTATGACAAGATTGTCTACTATGAAGCAGGGATTATTCTATGCTGTGTCCTGGGGCTGCTGTT
TATTATTCTGATGCCTCTGGTGGGGTATTTCTTTTGTATGTGTCGTTGCTGTAACAAATGTGGTGGAGAA
ATGCACCAGCGACAGAAGGAAAATGGGCCCTTCCTGAGGAAATGCTTTGCAATCTCCCTGTTGGTGATTT
GTATAATAATAAGCATTGGCATCTTCTATGGTTTTGTGGCAAATCACCAGGTAAGAACCCGGATCAAAAG
GAGTCGGAAACTGGCAGATAGCAATTTCAAGGACTTGCGAACTCTCTTGAATGAAACTCCAGAGCAAATC
AAATATATATTGGCCCAGTACAACACTACCAAGGACAAGGCGTTCACAGATCTGAACAGTATCAATTCAG
TGCTAGGAGGCGGAATTCTTGACCGACTGAGACCCAACATCATCCCTGTTCTTGATGAGATTAAGTCCAT
GGCAACAGCGATCAAGGAGACCAAAGAGGCGTTGGAGAACATGAACAGCACCTTGAAGAGCTTGCACCAA
CAAAGTACACAGCTTAGCAGCAGTCTGACCAGCGTGAAAACTAGCCTGCGGTCATCTCTCAATGACCCTC
TGTGCTTGGTGCATCCATCAAGTGAAACCTGCAACAGCATCAGATTGTCTCTAAGCCAGCTGAATAGCAA
CCCTGAACTGAGGCAGCTTCCACCCGTGGATGCAGAACTTGACAACGTTAATAACGTTCTTAGGACAGAT
TTGGATGGCCTGGTCCAACAGGGCTATCAATCCCTTAATGATATACCTGACAGAGTACAACGCCAAACCA
CGACTGTCGTAGCAGGTATCAAAAGGGTCTTGAATTCCATTGGTTCAGATATCGACAATGTAACTCAGCG
TCTTCCTATTCAGGATATACTCTCAGCATTCTCTGTTTATGTTAATAACACTGAAAGTTACATCCACAGA
AATTTACCTACATTGGAAGAGTATGATTCATACTGGTGGCTGGGTGGCCTGGTCATCTGCTCTCTGCTGA
CCCTCATCGTGATTTTTTACTACCTGGGCTTACTGTGTGGCGTGTGCGGCTATGACAGGCATGCCACCCC
GACCACCCGAGGCTGTGTCTCCAACACCGGAGGCGTCTTCCTCATGGTTGGAGTTGGATTAAGTTTCCTC
TTTTGCTGGATATTGATGATCATTGTGGTTCTTACCTTTGTCTTTGGTGCAAATGTGGAAAAACTGATCT
GTGAACCTTACACGAGCAAGGAATTATTCCGGGTTTTGGATACACCCTACTTACTAAATGAAGACTGGGA
ATACTATCTCTCTGGGAAGCTATTTAATAAATCAAAAATGAAGCTCACTTTTGAACAAGTTTACAGTGAC
TGCAAAAAAAATAGAGGCACTTACGGCACTCTTCACCTGCAGAACAGCTTCAATATCAGTGAACATCTCA
ACATTAATGAGCATACTGGAAGCATAAGCAGTGAATTGGAAAGTCTGAAGGTAAATCTTAATATCTTTCT
GTTGGGTGCAGCAGGAAGAAAAAACCTTCAGGATTTTGCTGCTTGTGGAATAGACAGAATGAATTATGAC
AGCTACTTGGCTCAGACTGGTAAATCCCCCGCAGGAGTGAATCTTTTATCATTTGCATATGATCTAGAAG
CAAAAGCAAACAGTTTGCCCCCAGGAAATTTGAGGAACTCCCTGAAAAGAGATGCACAAACTATTAAAAC
AATTCACCAGCAACGAGTCCTTCCTATAGAACAATCACTGAGCACTCTATACCAAAGCGTCAAGATACTT
CAACGCACAGGGAATGGATTGTTGGAGAGAGTAACTAGGATTCTAGCTTCTCTGGATTTTGCTCAGAACT
TCATCACAAACAATACTTCCTCTGTTATTATTGAGGAAACTAAGAAGTATGGGAGAACAATAATAGGATA
TTTTGAACATTATCTGCAGTGGATCGAGTTCTCTATCAGTGAGAAAGTGGCATCGTGCAAACCTGTGGCC
ACCGCTCTAGATACTGCTGTTGATGTCTTTCTGTGTAGCTACATTATCGACCCCTTGAATTTGTTTCGTT
TTGGCATAGGAAAAGCTACTGTATTTTTACTTCCGGCTCTAATTTTTGCGGTAAAACTGGCTAAGTACTA
TCGTCGAATGGATTCGGAGGACGTGTACGATGATGTTGAAACTATACCCATGAAAAATATGGAAAATGGT
AATAATGGTTATCATAAAGATCATGTATATGGTATTCACAATCCTGTTATGACAAGCCCATCACAACATC
TCGAGGAGAATTTGTACTTTCAAGGCGGTGGAGGAGGGATGGCCTCAACACCCTTCAAGTTCCAATTGAA
GGGCACAATCAACGGTAAATCTTTCACTGTGGAGGGCGAGGGGGAGGGCAACAGCCATGAAGGGTCTCAC
AAAGGCAAATACGTGTGCACGAGCGGGAAGCTGCCCATGTCATGGGCCGCTCTGGGGACAAGCTTTGGGT
ATGGAATGAAATACTACACTAAGTATCCTAGTGGGCTTAAGAACTGGTTTCACGAGGTGATGCCTGAAGG
CTTCACATACGATAGGCATATTCAGTACAAAGGCGACGGAAGTATCCATGCAAAGCACCAACATTTTATG
AAGAATGGGACCTATCATAACATCGTGGAATTTACTGGCCAGGACTTTAAGGAAAACAGCCCCGTACTGA
CAGGAGACATGAATGTCAGTCTCCCTAACGAGGTGCAGCATATCCCCCGAGACGACGGCGTGGAGTGTCC
CGTGACTCTCCTGTACCCGCTCCTCTCCGATAAGTCCAAGTGTGTGGAGGCCCACCAAAATACTATCTGT
AAACCTCTGCATAATCAGCCCGCTCCCGATGTACCATACCATTGGATTCGGAAGCAGTACACCCAGAGCA
AGGATGACACCGAAGAGCGGGATCATATATGTCAAAGCGAAACCCTCGAGGCCCACCTCTAATCTAGAAC
TATAGTGAGTCGTATTACGTAGATCCAGACATGATAAGATACATTGATGAGTTTGGACAAACCACAACTA
GAATGCAGTGAAAAAAATGCTTTATTTGTGAAATTTGTGATGCTATTGCTTTATTTGTAACCATTATAAG
CTGCAATAAACAAGTTAACAACAACAATTGCATTCATTTTATGTTTCAGGTTCAGGGGGAGGTGTGGGAG
GTTTTTTAATTCGCGGCCGCGGCGCCAATGCATTGGGCCCGGTACCCAGCTTTTGTTCCCTTTAGTGAGG
GTTAATTGCGCGCTTGGCGTAATCATGGTCATAGCTGTTTCCTGTGTGAAATTGTTATCCGCTCACAATT
CCACACAACATACGAGCCGGGAGCATAAAGTGTAAAGCCTGGGGTGCCTAATGAGTGAGCTAACTCACAT
TAATTGCGTTGCGCTCACTGCCCGCTTTCCAGTCGGGAAACCTGTCGTGCCAGCTGCATTAATGAATCGG
CCAACGCGCGGGGAGAGGCGGTTTGCGTATTGGGCGCTCTTCCGCTTCCTCGCTCACTGACTCGCTGCGC
TCGGTCGTTCGGCTGCGGCGAGCGGTATCAGCTCACTCAAAGGCGGTAATACGGTTATCCACAGAATCAG
GGGATAACGCAGGAAAGAACATGTGAGCAAAAGGCCAGCAAAAGGCCAGGAACCGTAAAAAGGCCGCGTT
GCTGGCGTTTTTCCATAGGCTCCGCCCCCCTGACGAGCATCACAAAAATCGACGCTCAAGTCAGAGGTGG
CGAAACCCGACAGGACTATAAAGATACCAGGCGTTTCCCCCTGGAAGCTCCCTCGTGCGCTCTCCTGTTC
CGACCCTGCCGCTTACCGGATACCTGTCCGCCTTTCTCCCTTCGGGAAGCGTGGCGCTTTCTCATAGCTC
ACGCTGTAGGTATCTCAGTTCGGTGTAGGTCGTTCGCTCCAAGCTGGGCTGTGTGCACGAACCCCCCGTT
CAGCCCGACCGCTGCGCCTTATCCGGTAACTATCGTCTTGAGTCCAACCCGGTAAGACACGACTTATCGC
CACTGGCAGCAGCCACTGGTAACAGGATTAGCAGAGCGAGGTATGTAGGCGGTGCTACAGAGTTCTTGAA
GTGGTGGCCTAACTACGGCTACACTAGAAGAACAGTATTTGGTATCTGCGCTCTGCTGAAGCCAGTTACC
TTCGGAAAAAGAGTTGGTAGCTCTTGATCCGGCAAACAAACCACCGCTGGTAGCGGTGGTTTTTTTGTTT
GCAAGCAGCAGATTACGCGCAGAAAAAAAGGATCTCAAGAAGATCCTTTGATCTTTTCTACGGGGTCTGA
CGCTCAGTGGAACGAAAACTCACGTTAAGGGATTTTGGTCATGAGATTATCAAAAAGGATCTTCACCTAG
ATCCTTTTAAATTAAAAATGAAGTTTTAAATCAATCTAAAGTATATATGAGTAAACTTGGTCTGACAGTT
ACCAATGCTTAATCAGTGAGGCACCTATCTCAGCGATCTGTCTATTTCGTTCATCCATAGTTGCCTGACT
CCCCGTCGTGTAGATAACTACGATACGGGAGGGCTTACCATCTGGCCCCAGTGCTGCAATGATACCGCGA
GACCCACGCTCACCGGCTCCAGATTTATCAGCAATAAACCAGCCAGCCGGAAGGGCCGAGCGCAGAAGTG
GTCCTGCAACTTTATCCGCCTCCATCCAGTCTATTAATTGTTGCCGGGAAGCTAGAGTAAGTAGTTCGCC
AGTTAATAGTTTGCGCAACGTTGTTGCCATTGCTACAGGCATCGTGGTGTCACGCTCGTCGTTTGGTATG
GCTTCATTCAGCTCCGGTTCCCAACGATCAAGGCGAGTTACATGATCCCCCATGTTGTGCAAAAAAGCGG
TTAGCTCCTTCGGTCCTCCGATCGTTGTCAGAAGTAAGTTGGCCGCAGTGTTATCACTCATGGTTATGGC
AGCACTGCATAATTCTCTTACTGTCATGCCATCCGTAAGATGCTTTTCTGTGACTGGTGAGTACTCAACC
AAGTCATTCTGAGAATAGTGTATGCGGCGACCGAGTTGCTCTTGCCCGGCGTCAATACGGGATAATACCG
CGCCACATAGCAGAACTTTAAAAGTGCTCATCATTGGAAAACGTTCTTCGGGGCGAAAACTCTCAAGGAT
CTTACCGCTGTTGAGATCCAGTTCGATGTAACCCACTCGTGCACCCAACTGATCTTCAGCATCTTTTACT
TTCACCAGCGTTTCTGGGTGAGCAAAAACAGGAAGGCAAAATGCCGCAAAAAAGGGAATAAGGGCGACAC
GGAAATGTTGAATACTCATACTCTTCCTTTTTCAATATTATTGAAGCATTTATCAGGGTTATTGTCTCAT
GAGCGGATACATATTTGAATGTATTTAGAAAAATAAACAAATAGGGGTTCCGCGCACATTTCCCCGAAAA
GTGCCACCTAAATTGTAAGCGTTAATATTTTGTTAAAATTCGCGTTAAATTTTTGTTAAATCAGCTCATT
TTTTAACCAATAGGCCGAAATCGGCAAAATCCCTTATAAATCAAAAGAATAGACCGAGATAGGGT
[37 nt withheld, positions 5946-5982]
AAAGAACGTGGACTCCAACGTCAAAGG
[49 nt withheld, positions 6010-6058]
T
[91 nt withheld, positions 6060-6150]
G
[124 nt withheld, positions 6152-6275]
CCCATTCGCCATTCAGGCTGCGCAACTGTTGGGAAGGGCGATCGGTGCGGGCCTCTTCGCTATTACGCCA
GTCGACCGCCAATTCAATATGGCGTATATGGACTCATGCCAATTCAATATGGTGGATCTGGACCTGTGCC
AATTCAATATGGCGTATATGGACTCGTGCCAATTCAATATGGTGGATCTGGACCCCAGCCAATTCAATAT
GGCGGACTTGGCACCATGCCAATTCAATATGGCGGACCTGGCACTGTGCCAACTGGGGAGGGGTCTACTT
GGCACGGTGCCAAGTTTGAGGAGGGGTCTTGGCCCTGTGCCAAGTCCGCCATATTGAATTGGCATGGTGC
CAATAATGGCGGCCATATTGGCTATATGCCAGGATCAATATATAGGCAATATCCAATATGGCCCTATGCC
AATATGGCTATTGGCCAGGTTCAATACTATGTATTGGCCCTATGCCATATAGTATTCCATATATGGGTTT
TCCTATTGACGTAGATAGCCCCTCCCAATGGGCGGTCCCATATACCATATATGGGGCTTCCTAATACCGC
CCATAGCCACTCCCCCATTGACGTCAATGGTCTCTATATATGGTCTTTCCTATTGACGTCATATGGGCGG
TCCTATTGACGTATATGGCGCCTCCCCCATTGACGTCAATTACGGTAAATGGCCCGCCTGGCTCAATGCC
CATTGACGTCAATAGGACCACCCACCATTGACGTCAATGGGATGGCTCATTGCCCATTCATATCCGTTCT
CACGCCCCCTATTGACGTCAATGACGGTAAATGGCCCACTTGGCAGTACATCAATATCTATTAATAGTAA
CTTGGCAAGTACATTACTATTGGAAGTACGCCAGGGTACATTGGCAGTACTCCCATTGACGTCAATGGCG
GTAAATGGCCCGCGATGGCTGCCAAGTACATCCCCATTGACGTCAATGGGGAGGGGCAATGACGCAAATG
GGCGTTCCATTGACGTAAATGGGCGGTAGGCGTGCCTAATGGGAGGTCTATATAAGCAATGCTCGTTTAG
GGAAC
Features (pLannotate 1.2.2; 15 found; start..end, strand, type, name):
     35..53      +  promoter       SP6 promoter: promoter for bacteriophage SP6 RNA polymerase
     92..2659    +  CDS            PROM1: PROM1_HUMAN - Also known as PROML1. Experimental evidence at protein level: Swiss-Prot protein existence level 1. May play a role in cell differentiation, proliferation and apoptosis (PubMed:24556617). Binds cholesterol in cholesterol- containing plasma membrane microdomains and may play a role in the organization of the apical plasma membrane in epithelial cells. During early retinal development acts as a key regulator of disk morphogenesis. Involved in regulation of MAPK and Akt signaling pathways. In neuroblastoma cells suppresses cell differentiation such as neurite outgrowth in a RET-depe
   3360..3377    -  promoter       T7 promoter (fragment): promoter for bacteriophage T7 RNA polymerase
   3382..3516    -  polyA_signal   SV40 poly(A) signal: SV40 polyadenylation signal
   3629..3647    -  promoter       T3 promoter: promoter for bacteriophage T3 RNA polymerase
   3692..3708    -  protein_bind   lac operator: The lac repressor binds to the lac operator to inhibit transcription in E. coli. This inhibition can be relieved by adding lactose or isopropyl-β-D-thiogalactopyranoside (IPTG). lac repressor encoded by lacI
   3716..3746    -  promoter       lac promoter: promoter for the E. coli lac operon
   3761..3782    -  protein_bind   CAP binding site: CAP binding activates transcription in the presence of cAMP. E. coli catabolite activator protein
   3795..3887    -  CDS            lacI (fragment): lac repressor; lacI; The lac repressor binds to the lac operator to inhibit transcription in E. coli. This inhibition can be relieved by adding lactose or isopropyl-β-D-thiogalactopyranoside (IPTG).
   4070..4658    -  rep_origin     ori: high-copy-number ColE1/pMB1/pBR322/pUC origin of replication
   4829..5689    -  CDS            AmpR: β-lactamase; bla; confers resistance to ampicillin, carbenicillin, and related antibiotics
   5690..5794    -  promoter       AmpR promoter: bla
   5847..6275    -  rep_origin     f1 ori (sequence partly withheld): f1 bacteriophage origin of replication; arrow indicates direction of (+) strand synthesis
   6280..6346    -  CDS            lacZα (fragment): LacZα fragment of β-galactosidase; lacZ fragment
   6353..7330    +  promoter       CMV IE94 promoter: enhancer/promoter region of simian cytomegalovirus major immediate early transcription unit IE94
