[The description below was written by a language model from this plasmid's Addgene catalogue record and pLannotate feature annotations shown in this document.]
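Description:
pCS2-HsProm1s1(W795R)-StayGold is a mammalian overexpression plasmid of about 7.3 kb, built on the pCS2 backbone. It encodes human Prominin 1 (PROM1, also known as CD133), named in the record as the s1 form, with tryptophan 795 changed to arginine and the fluorescent protein StayGold fused to its C terminus. It is maintained in E. coli as a high-copy plasmid through a ColE1/pUC-type origin and selected with ampicillin via the β-lactamase gene. An f1 origin and remnants of lac/lacZα sequence are also present in the backbone.

Expression is driven by the simian cytomegalovirus IE94 enhancer/promoter typical of pCS2 vectors, listed simply as CMV in the catalogue. Because the sequence is circular, this promoter, annotated at the end of the record, reads directly into the start of the map. There an SP6 promoter sits just upstream of the coding region and could in principle be used for in vitro synthesis of sense RNA. The PROM1 open reading frame follows. The automated annotation does not label StayGold, but the unannotated stretch of roughly 700 bp between the end of the PROM1 feature and the downstream elements is consistent with the tag described in the catalogue. An SV40 polyadenylation signal lies downstream of the cassette, although the automated annotation places it on the reverse strand, and it is flanked by a T7 promoter fragment and a T3 promoter.

The construct derives from a previously published Prominin 1 plasmid. It was deposited with a study showing that Prominin 1 and Tweety homology 1 both induce extracellular vesicle formation. It allows fluorescent tracking of the W795R variant in transfected mammalian cells, presumably for comparison with the wild-type protein. The record does not state the functional consequence of the mutation.
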