Addgene plasmid #210822: pCS2-HsProm1s1(W795R)-StayGold
Purpose: Mammalian overexpression vector for C-terminally StayGold tagged human Prom1s1 (W795R)
Depositing lab: Luke Chao. Depositing organization: Massachusetts General Hospital. Publication: Prominin 1 and Tweety Homology 1 both induce extracellular vesicle formation. Bell TA, Luce BE, Hakim P, Ananda VY, Dardari H, Nguyen TH, Monshizadeh A, Chao LH. Elife. 2024 Aug 13;13:e100061. doi: 10.7554/eLife.100061. PubMed 39168849.
Backbone
  Vector backbone: pCS2
  Backbone manufacturer: Nathan D. Lawson
  Backbone size w/o insert (bp): 4072
  Total vector size (bp): 7333
  Vector type: Mammalian Expression
Growth in bacteria
  Bacterial resistance: Ampicillin, 100 μg/mL
  Growth temperature: 37°C
  Growth strain: DH5alpha
  Copy number: High Copy
Gene/Insert
  Gene/Insert name: Prominin 1 (alt name: PROM1)
  Species: H. sapiens (human)
  Insert size (bp): 3262
  Mutation: Changed Trp-795 to Arg
  Entrez Gene: PROM1 (a.k.a. AC133, CD133, CORD12, MCDR2, MSTP061, PROML1, RP41, STGD4)
  Promoter: CMV
  Tag / fusion protein: StayGold (C terminal on insert)
  Cloning method: Unknown
  Sequencing primers: 5′ CMV-F
Resource information
  A portion of this plasmid was derived from a plasmid made by: Modified version of construct from Noriaki Sasai (Nara Institute of Science and Technology).
Terms and licenses: Academic/Nonprofit Terms; Industry Terms: Not Available to Industry
Depositor comments: Please visit https://doi.org/10.1101/2023.11.08.566258 for bioRxiv preprint. Original construct published in: Hori, A., Nishide, K., Yasukuni, Y., Haga, K., Kakuta, W., Ishikawa, Y., Hayes, M.J., Ohnuma, S., Kiyonari, H., Kimura, K., et al. (2019). Prominin-1 Modulates Rho/ROCK-Mediated Membrane Morphology and Calcium-Dependent Intracellular Chloride Flux. Sci. Rep. 9, 15911. 10.1038/s41598-019-52040-9.
How to cite: pCS2-HsProm1s1(W795R)-StayGold was a gift from Luke Chao (Addgene plasmid # 210822 ; http://n2t.net/addgene:210822 ; RRID:Addgene_210822)
